Addgene plasmid #180263: pZR112_Lenti-SFFV-mCherry-2A-dCas9-VP64
Purpose: Lentiviral expression vector for dCas9-VP64 in mammalian cells
Depositing lab: Alexander Marson. Depositing organization: J. David Gladstone Institutes. Publication: CRISPR activation and interference screens decode stimulation responses in primary human T cells. Schmidt R, Steinhart Z, Layeghi M, Freimer JW, Bueno R, Nguyen VQ, Blaeschke F, Ye CJ, Marson A. Science. 2022 Feb 4;375(6580):eabj4008. doi: 10.1126/science.abj4008. Epub 2022 Feb 4. PubMed 35113687.
Backbone
  Vector backbone: LentiCRISPRv2
  Total vector size (bp): 13123
  Modifications to backbone: The promoter was switched to SFFV, an mCherry-P2A was introduced upstream of dCas9-VP64, and the sgRNA cassette was removed.
  Vector type: Mammalian Expression, Lentiviral, CRISPR
Growth in bacteria
  Bacterial resistance: Ampicillin, 100 μg/mL
  Growth temperature: 37°C
  Growth strain: NEB Stable
  Copy number: High Copy
Gene/Insert
  Gene/Insert name: dCas9
  Species: S. Pyogenes
  Mutation: Nuclease dead Cas9
  Promoter: SFFV
  Cloning method: Gibson Cloning
  Sequencing primers: 5′ ccaatcagcctgcttctcgc
Resource information
  A portion of this plasmid was derived from a plasmid made by: dCas9-VP64 originated from lentiSAMv2 (Addgene #75112) and cloned into the lentiCRISPRv2-dCas9 backbone (Addgene #112233).
Terms and licenses: Academic/Nonprofit Terms; Industry Terms: Not Available to Industry
How to cite: pZR112_Lenti-SFFV-mCherry-2A-dCas9-VP64 was a gift from Alexander Marson (Addgene plasmid # 180263 ; http://n2t.net/addgene:180263 ; RRID:Addgene_180263)
