[The description below was written by a language model from this plasmid's Addgene catalogue record and pLannotate feature annotations shown in this document.]
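Description:
pZR112_Lenti-SFFV-mCherry-2A-dCas9-VP64 is a roughly 13.1 kb lentiviral transfer plasmid built on the LentiCRISPRv2 backbone for expressing a CRISPR activation effector in mammalian cells. It is maintained in E. coli through a high-copy ColE1/pUC-type origin with ampicillin selection (AmpR), and the backbone also carries an f1 origin. Outside the viral genome sits an SV40/EM7-driven BleoR cassette with an SV40 poly(A) signal. This could in principle confer Zeocin resistance, but it lies beyond the 3' LTR and would not be packaged. The viral portion has a third-generation layout. A CMV enhancer/promoter is fused to a truncated HIV-1 5' LTR to drive genomic RNA production in packaging cells. It is followed by the Ψ packaging signal, a gag fragment, the RRE for Rev-dependent export, the cPPT/CTS, a WPRE to boost transcript expression, and a self-inactivating ΔU3 3' LTR with a downstream bGH poly(A) signal.

The payload is a single open reading frame driven by the spleen focus-forming virus (SFFV) LTR promoter. mCherry comes first and is linked through a P2A self-cleaving peptide to a nucleoplasmin NLS and catalytically dead Streptococcus pyogenes Cas9 (annotated with D10A and N863A). According to the catalogue entry, dCas9 is fused to the VP64 transcriptional activation domain. The feature table does not separately annotate the P2A or VP64, though unannotated sequence flanks the dCas9 feature where they would be expected. The sgRNA cassette of the parent vector was removed, so guide RNAs must be supplied from a separate construct. There is no drug marker within the provirus, and mCherry fluorescence serves to identify or sort transduced cells. The associated publication used CRISPR activation and interference screens in primary human T cells.
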