Features (pLannotate 1.2.2; 31 found; start..end, strand, type, name):
     23..203     +  LTR            5' LTR (truncated): truncated 5' long terminal repeat (LTR) from HIV-1
    250..375     +  misc_feature   HIV-1 Ψ: packaging signal of human immunodeficiency virus type 1
    359..722     +  CDS            HIV-1 gag (fragment): gag protein from human immunodeficiency virus 1; gag
    868..1101    +  misc_feature   RRE: The Rev response element (RRE) of HIV-1 allows for Rev-dependent mRNA export from the nucleus to the cytoplasm.
   1478..1578    +  CDS            Rev (fragment): human immunodeficiency virus 1 (HIV-1) Rev protein; rev; enhances nuclear export of unspliced and incompletely spliced viral mRNAs
   1628..1745    +  misc_feature   cPPT/CTS: central polypurine tract and central termination sequence of HIV-1
   1796..2203    +  promoter       SFFV promoter: spleen focus-forming virus long terminal repeat (LTR) promoter
   2216..2923    +  CDS            mCherry: mCherry is a basic (constitutively fluorescent) red fluorescent protein published in 2004, derived from Discosoma sp.. It is reported to be a very rapidly-maturing monomer with low acid sensitivity.
   2996..3043    +  CDS            nucleoplasmin NLS: bipartite nuclear localization signal from nucleoplasmin
   3043..7144    +  CDS            dCas9 (fragment): catalytically dead mutant of the Cas9 endonuclease from the Streptococcus pyogenes Type II CRISPR/Cas system RNA-guided DNA-binding protein that lacks endonuclease activity due to the D10A mutation in the RuvC catalytic domain and the N863A mutation in the HNH catalytic domain
   7412..8000    +  misc_feature   WPRE: woodchuck hepatitis virus posttranscriptional regulatory element
   8051..8070    +  misc_feature   cPPT/CTS (fragment): central polypurine tract and central termination sequence of HIV-1
   8072..8305    +  LTR            3' LTR (ΔU3): self-inactivating 3' long terminal repeat (LTR) from HIV-1
   8337..8561    +  polyA_signal   bGH poly(A) signal: bovine growth hormone polyadenylation signal
   8565..8586    +  promoter       SV40 promoter (fragment): SV40 enhancer and early promoter
   8607..9035    +  rep_origin     f1 ori (sequence partly withheld): f1 bacteriophage origin of replication; arrow indicates direction of (+) strand synthesis
   9049..9378    +  promoter       SV40 promoter: SV40 enhancer and early promoter
   9426..9473    +  promoter       EM7 promoter: synthetic bacterial promoter&nbsp
   9492..9866    +  CDS            BleoR: antibiotic-binding protein; Sh ble from Streptoalloteichus hindustanus; confers resistance to bleomycin, phleomycin, and Zeocin™
   9876..10001   +  CDS            ble (fragment): BLE_KLEPN - Experimental evidence at protein level: Swiss-Prot protein existence level 1. Binding protein with a strong affinity to the bleomycin family of antibiotics. Binds to CL990; an antimitotic-antibiotic compound. From Klebsiella pneumoniae.
   9996..10117   +  polyA_signal   SV40 poly(A) signal: SV40 polyadenylation signal
  10188..10210   -  protein_bind   lac operator (fragment): The lac repressor binds to the lac operator to inhibit transcription in E. coli. This inhibition can be relieved by adding lactose or isopropyl-β-D-thiogalactopyranoside (IPTG). lac repressor encoded by lacI
  10214..10244   -  promoter       lac promoter: promoter for the E. coli lac operon
  10259..10280   -  protein_bind   CAP binding site: CAP binding activates transcription in the presence of cAMP. E. coli catabolite activator protein
  10293..10385   -  CDS            lacI (fragment): lac repressor; lacI; The lac repressor binds to the lac operator to inhibit transcription in E. coli. This inhibition can be relieved by adding lactose or isopropyl-β-D-thiogalactopyranoside (IPTG).
  10568..11156   -  rep_origin     ori: high-copy-number ColE1/pMB1/pBR322/pUC origin of replication
  11327..12187   -  CDS            AmpR: β-lactamase; bla; confers resistance to ampicillin, carbenicillin, and related antibiotics
  12188..12292   -  promoter       AmpR promoter: bla
  12351..12403   -  misc_feature   bom (fragment): basis of mobility region from pBR322
  12558..12937   +  enhancer       CMV enhancer: human cytomegalovirus immediate early enhancer
  12938..5       +  promoter       CMV promoter (across the origin): human cytomegalovirus (CMV) immediate early promoter
>Addgene plasmid #180263 | pZR112_Lenti-SFFV-mCherry-2A-dCas9-VP64 | addgene full sequence | sequence record 354313 | Addgene NGS Result
AGCAGCGCGTTTTGCCTGTACTGGGTCTCTCTGGTTAGACCAGATCTGAGCCTGGGAGCTCTCTGGCTAA
CTAGGGAACCCACTGCTTAAGCCTCAATAAAGCTTGCCTTGAGTGCTTCAAGTAGTGTGTGCCCGTCTGT
TGTGTGACTCTGGTAACTAGAGATCCCTCAGACCCTTTTAGTCAGTGTGGAAAATCTCTAGCAGTGGCGC
CCGAACAGGGACTTGAAAGCGAAAGGGAAACCAGAGGAGCTCTCTCGACGCAGGACTCGGCTTGCTGAAG
CGCGCACGGCAAGAGGCGAGGGGCGGCGACTGGTGAGTACGCCAAAAATTTTGACTAGCGGAGGCTAGAA
GGAGAGAGATGGGTGCGAGAGCGTCAGTATTAAGCGGGGGAGAATTAGATCGCGATGGGAAAAAATTCGG
TTAAGGCCAGGGGGAAAGAAAAAATATAAATTAAAACATATAGTATGGGCAAGCAGGGAGCTAGAACGAT
TCGCAGTTAATCCTGGCCTGTTAGAAACATCAGAAGGCTGTAGACAAATACTGGGACAGCTACAACCATC
CCTTCAGACAGGATCAGAAGAACTTAGATCATTATATAATACAGTAGCAACCCTCTATTGTGTGCATCAA
AGGATAGAGATAAAAGACACCAAGGAAGCTTTAGACAAGATAGAGGAAGAGCAAAACAAAAGTAAGACCA
CCGCACAGCAAGCGGCCGCTGATCTTCAGACCTGGAGGAGGAGATATGAGGGACAATTGGAGAAGTGAAT
TATATAAATATAAAGTAGTAAAAATTGAACCATTAGGAGTAGCACCCACCAAGGCAAAGAGAAGAGTGGT
GCAGAGAGAAAAAAGAGCAGTGGGAATAGGAGCTTTGTTCCTTGGGTTCTTGGGAGCAGCAGGAAGCACT
ATGGGCGCAGCGTCAATGACGCTGACGGTACAGGCCAGACAATTATTGTCTGGTATAGTGCAGCAGCAGA
ACAATTTGCTGAGGGCTATTGAGGCGCAACAGCATCTGTTGCAACTCACAGTCTGGGGCATCAAGCAGCT
CCAGGCAAGAATCCTGGCTGTGGAAAGATACCTAAAGGATCAACAGCTCCTGGGGATTTGGGGTTGCTCT
GGAAAACTCATTTGCACCACTGCTGTGCCTTGGAATGCTAGTTGGAGTAATAAATCTCTGGAACAGATTT
GGAATCACACGACCTGGATGGAGTGGGACAGAGAAATTAACAATTACACAAGCTTAATACACTCCTTAAT
TGAAGAATCGCAAAACCAGCAAGAAAAGAATGAACAAGAATTATTGGAATTAGATAAATGGGCAAGTTTG
TGGAATTGGTTTAACATAACAAATTGGCTGTGGTATATAAAATTATTCATAATGATAGTAGGAGGCTTGG
TAGGTTTAAGAATAGTTTTTGCTGTACTTTCTATAGTGAATAGAGTTAGGCAGGGATATTCACCATTATC
GTTTCAGACCCACCTCCCAACCCCGAGGGGACCCGACAGGCCCGAAGGAATAGAAGAAGAAGGTGGAGAG
AGAGACAGAGACAGATCCATTCGATTAGTGAACGGATCGGCACTGCGTGCGCCAATTCTGCAGACAAATG
GCAGTATTCATCCACAATTTTAAAAGAAAAGGGGGGATTGGGGGGTACAGTGCAGGGGAAAGAATAGTAG
ACATAATAGCAACAGACATACAAACTAAAGAATTACAAAAACAAATTACAAAAATTCAAAATTTTCGGGT
TTATTACAGGGACAGCAGAGATCCAGTTTGGTTAATTAAGGTACCGTAACGCCATTTTGCAAGGCATGGA
AAAATACCAAACCAAGAATAGAGAAGTTCAGATCAAGGGCGGGTACATGAAAATAGCTAACGTTGGGCCA
AACAGGATATCTGCGGTGAGCAGTTTCGGCCCCGGCCCGGGGCCAAGAACAGATGGTCACCGCAGTTTCG
GCCCCGGCCCGAGGCCAAGAACAGATGGTCCCCAGATATGGCCCAACCCTCAGCAGTTTCTTAAGACCCA
TCAGATGTTTCCAGGCTCCCCCAAGGACCTGAAATGACCCTGCGCCTTATTTGAATTAACCAATCAGCCT
GCTTCTCGCTTCTGTTCGCGCGCTTCTGCTTCCCGAGCTCTATAAAAGAGCTCACAACCCCTCACTCGGC
GCGCCAGTCCTCCGACAGACTGAGTCGCCCGGGCGTACGGCCACCATGGTGAGCAAGGGCGAGGAGGATA
ACATGGCCATCATCAAGGAGTTCATGCGCTTCAAGGTGCACATGGAGGGCTCCGTGAACGGCCACGAGTT
CGAGATCGAGGGCGAGGGCGAGGGCCGCCCCTACGAGGGCACCCAGACCGCCAAGCTGAAGGTGACCAAG
GGTGGCCCCCTGCCCTTCGCCTGGGACATCCTGTCCCCTCAGTTCATGTACGGCTCCAAGGCCTACGTGA
AGCACCCCGCCGACATCCCCGACTACTTGAAGCTGTCCTTCCCCGAGGGCTTCAAGTGGGAGCGCGTGAT
GAACTTCGAGGACGGCGGCGTGGTGACCGTGACCCAGGACTCCTCCCTGCAGGACGGCGAGTTCATCTAC
AAGGTGAAGCTGCGCGGCACCAACTTCCCCTCCGACGGCCCCGTAATGCAGAAGAAGACCATGGGCTGGG
AGGCCTCCTCCGAGCGGATGTACCCCGAGGACGGCGCCCTGAAGGGCGAGATCAAGCAGAGGCTGAAGCT
GAAGGACGGCGGCCACTACGACGCTGAGGTCAAGACCACCTACAAGGCCAAGAAGCCCGTGCAGCTGCCC
GGCGCCTACAACGTCAACATCAAGTTGGACATCACCTCCCACAACGAGGACTACACCATCGTGGAACAGT
ACGAACGCGCCGAGGGCCGCCACTCCACCGGCGGCATGGACGAGCTGTACAAGATTAACGGATCCGGCGC
AACAAACTTCTCTCTGCTGAAACAAGCCGGAGATGTCGAAGAGAATCCTGGACCGAAAAGGCCGGCGGCC
ACGAAAAAGGCCGGCCAGGCAAAAAAGAAAAAGGACAAGAAGTACAGCATCGGCCTGGCCATCGGCACCA
ACTCTGTGGGCTGGGCCGTGATCACCGACGAGTACAAGGTGCCCAGCAAGAAATTCAAGGTGCTGGGCAA
CACCGACCGGCACAGCATCAAGAAGAACCTGATCGGAGCCCTGCTGTTCGACAGCGGCGAAACAGCCGAG
GCCACCCGGCTGAAGAGAACCGCCAGAAGAAGATACACCAGACGGAAGAACCGGATCTGCTATCTGCAAG
AGATCTTCAGCAACGAGATGGCCAAGGTGGACGACAGCTTCTTCCACAGACTGGAAGAGTCCTTCCTGGT
GGAAGAGGATAAGAAGCACGAGCGGCACCCCATCTTCGGCAACATCGTGGACGAGGTGGCCTACCACGAG
AAGTACCCCACCATCTACCACCTGAGAAAGAAACTGGTGGACAGCACCGACAAGGCCGACCTGCGGCTGA
TCTATCTGGCCCTGGCCCACATGATCAAGTTCCGGGGCCACTTCCTGATCGAGGGCGACCTGAACCCCGA
CAACAGCGACGTGGACAAGCTGTTCATCCAGCTGGTGCAGACCTACAACCAGCTGTTCGAGGAAAACCCC
ATCAACGCCAGCGGCGTGGACGCCAAGGCCATCCTGTCTGCCAGACTGAGCAAGAGCAGACGGCTGGAAA
ATCTGATCGCCCAGCTGCCCGGCGAGAAGAAGAATGGCCTGTTCGGCAACCTGATTGCCCTGAGCCTGGG
CCTGACCCCCAACTTCAAGAGCAACTTCGACCTGGCCGAGGATGCCAAACTGCAGCTGAGCAAGGACACC
TACGACGACGACCTGGACAACCTGCTGGCCCAGATCGGCGACCAGTACGCCGACCTGTTTCTGGCCGCCA
AGAACCTGTCCGACGCCATCCTGCTGAGCGACATCCTGAGAGTGAACACCGAGATCACCAAGGCCCCCCT
GAGCGCCTCTATGATCAAGAGATACGACGAGCACCACCAGGACCTGACCCTGCTGAAAGCTCTCGTGCGG
CAGCAGCTGCCTGAGAAGTACAAAGAGATTTTCTTCGACCAGAGCAAGAACGGCTACGCCGGCTACATTG
ACGGCGGAGCCAGCCAGGAAGAGTTCTACAAGTTCATCAAGCCCATCCTGGAAAAGATGGACGGCACCGA
GGAACTGCTCGTGAAGCTGAACAGAGAGGACCTGCTGCGGAAGCAGCGGACCTTCGACAACGGCAGCATC
CCCCACCAGATCCACCTGGGAGAGCTGCACGCCATTCTGCGGCGGCAGGAAGATTTTTACCCATTCCTGA
AGGACAACCGGGAAAAGATCGAGAAGATCCTGACCTTCCGCATCCCCTACTACGTGGGCCCTCTGGCCAG
GGGAAACAGCAGATTCGCCTGGATGACCAGAAAGAGCGAGGAAACCATCACCCCCTGGAACTTCGAGGAA
GTGGTGGACAAGGGCGCTTCCGCCCAGAGCTTCATCGAGCGGATGACCAACTTCGATAAGAACCTGCCCA
ACGAGAAGGTGCTGCCCAAGCACAGCCTGCTGTACGAGTACTTCACCGTGTATAACGAGCTGACCAAAGT
GAAATACGTGACCGAGGGAATGAGAAAGCCCGCCTTCCTGAGCGGCGAGCAGAAAAAGGCCATCGTGGAC
CTGCTGTTCAAGACCAACCGGAAAGTGACCGTGAAGCAGCTGAAAGAGGACTACTTCAAGAAAATCGAGT
GCTTCGACTCCGTGGAAATCTCCGGCGTGGAAGATCGGTTCAACGCCTCCCTGGGCACATACCACGATCT
GCTGAAAATTATCAAGGACAAGGACTTCCTGGACAATGAGGAAAACGAGGACATTCTGGAAGATATCGTG
CTGACCCTGACACTGTTTGAGGACAGAGAGATGATCGAGGAACGGCTGAAAACCTATGCCCACCTGTTCG
ACGACAAAGTGATGAAGCAGCTGAAGCGGCGGAGATACACCGGCTGGGGCAGGCTGAGCCGGAAGCTGAT
CAACGGCATCCGGGACAAGCAGTCCGGCAAGACAATCCTGGATTTCCTGAAGTCCGACGGCTTCGCCAAC
AGAAACTTCATGCAGCTGATCCACGACGACAGCCTGACCTTTAAAGAGGACATCCAGAAAGCCCAGGTGT
CCGGCCAGGGCGATAGCCTGCACGAGCACATTGCCAATCTGGCCGGCAGCCCCGCCATTAAGAAGGGCAT
CCTGCAGACAGTGAAGGTGGTGGACGAGCTCGTGAAAGTGATGGGCCGGCACAAGCCCGAGAACATCGTG
ATCGAAATGGCCAGAGAGAACCAGACCACCCAGAAGGGACAGAAGAACAGCCGCGAGAGAATGAAGCGGA
TCGAAGAGGGCATCAAAGAGCTGGGCAGCCAGATCCTGAAAGAACACCCCGTGGAAAACACCCAGCTGCA
GAACGAGAAGCTGTACCTGTACTACCTGCAGAATGGGCGGGATATGTACGTGGACCAGGAACTGGACATC
AACCGGCTGTCCGACTACGATGTGGACCACATCGTGCCTCAGAGCTTTCTGAAGGACGACTCCATCGACA
ACAAGGTGCTGACCAGAAGCGACAAGGCCCGGGGCAAGAGCGACAACGTGCCCTCCGAAGAGGTCGTGAA
GAAGATGAAGAACTACTGGCGGCAGCTGCTGAACGCCAAGCTGATTACCCAGAGAAAGTTCGACAATCTG
ACCAAGGCCGAGAGAGGCGGCCTGAGCGAACTGGATAAGGCCGGCTTCATCAAGAGACAGCTGGTGGAAA
CCCGGCAGATCACAAAGCACGTGGCACAGATCCTGGACTCCCGGATGAACACTAAGTACGACGAGAATGA
CAAGCTGATCCGGGAAGTGAAAGTGATCACCCTGAAGTCCAAGCTGGTGTCCGATTTCCGGAAGGATTTC
CAGTTTTACAAAGTGCGCGAGATCAACAACTACCACCACGCCCACGACGCCTACCTGAACGCCGTCGTGG
GAACCGCCCTGATCAAAAAGTACCCTAAGCTGGAAAGCGAGTTCGTGTACGGCGACTACAAGGTGTACGA
CGTGCGGAAGATGATCGCCAAGAGCGAGCAGGAAATCGGCAAGGCTACCGCCAAGTACTTCTTCTACAGC
AACATCATGAACTTTTTCAAGACCGAGATTACCCTGGCCAACGGCGAGATCCGGAAGCGGCCTCTGATCG
AGACAAACGGCGAAACCGGGGAGATCGTGTGGGATAAGGGCCGGGATTTTGCCACCGTGCGGAAAGTGCT
GAGCATGCCCCAAGTGAATATCGTGAAAAAGACCGAGGTGCAGACAGGCGGCTTCAGCAAAGAGTCTATC
CTGCCCAAGAGGAACAGCGATAAGCTGATCGCCAGAAAGAAGGACTGGGACCCTAAGAAGTACGGCGGCT
TCGACAGCCCCACCGTGGCCTATTCTGTGCTGGTGGTGGCCAAAGTGGAAAAGGGCAAGTCCAAGAAACT
GAAGAGTGTGAAAGAGCTGCTGGGGATCACCATCATGGAAAGAAGCAGCTTCGAGAAGAATCCCATCGAC
TTTCTGGAAGCCAAGGGCTACAAAGAAGTGAAAAAGGACCTGATCATCAAGCTGCCTAAGTACTCCCTGT
TCGAGCTGGAAAACGGCCGGAAGAGAATGCTGGCCTCTGCCGGCGAACTGCAGAAGGGAAACGAACTGGC
CCTGCCCTCCAAATATGTGAACTTCCTGTACCTGGCCAGCCACTATGAGAAGCTGAAGGGCTCCCCCGAG
GATAATGAGCAGAAACAGCTGTTTGTGGAACAGCACAAGCACTACCTGGACGAGATCATCGAGCAGATCA
GCGAGTTCTCCAAGAGAGTGATCCTGGCCGACGCTAATCTGGACAAAGTGCTGTCCGCCTACAACAAGCA
CCGGGATAAGCCCATCAGAGAGCAGGCCGAGAATATCATCCACCTGTTTACCCTGACCAATCTGGGAGCC
CCTGCCGCCTTCAAGTACTTTGACACCACCATCGACCGGAAGAGGTACACCAGCACCAAAGAGGTGCTGG
ACGCCACCCTGATCCACCAGAGCATCACCGGCCTGTACGAGACACGGATCGACCTGTCTCAGCTGGGAGG
CGACAGCGCTGGAGGAGGTGGAAGCGGAGGAGGAGGAAGCGGAGGAGGAGGTAGCGGACCTAAGAAAAAG
AGGAAGGTGGCGGCCGCTGGATCCGGACGGGCTGACGCATTGGACGATTTTGATCTGGATATGCTGGGAA
GTGACGCCCTCGATGATTTTGACCTTGACATGCTTGGTTCGGATGCCCTTGATGACTTTGACCTCGACAT
GCTCGGCAGTGACGCCCTTGATGATTTCGACCTGGACATGCTGTGAACGCGTTAAGTCGACAATCAACCT
CTGGATTACAAAATTTGTGAAAGATTGACTGGTATTCTTAACTATGTTGCTCCTTTTACGCTATGTGGAT
ACGCTGCTTTAATGCCTTTGTATCATGCTATTGCTTCCCGTATGGCTTTCATTTTCTCCTCCTTGTATAA
ATCCTGGTTGCTGTCTCTTTATGAGGAGTTGTGGCCCGTTGTCAGGCAACGTGGCGTGGTGTGCACTGTG
TTTGCTGACGCAACCCCCACTGGTTGGGGCATTGCCACCACCTGTCAGCTCCTTTCCGGGACTTTCGCTT
TCCCCCTCCCTATTGCCACGGCGGAACTCATCGCCGCCTGCCTTGCCCGCTGCTGGACAGGGGCTCGGCT
GTTGGGCACTGACAATTCCGTGGTGTTGTCGGGGAAATCATCGTCCTTTCCTTGGCTGCTCGCCTGTGTT
GCCACCTGGATTCTGCGCGGGACGTCCTTCTGCTACGTCCCTTCGGCCCTCAATCCAGCGGACCTTCCTT
CCCGCGGCCTGCTGCCGGCTCTGCGGCCTCTTCCGCGTCTTCGCCTTCGCCCTCAGACGAGTCGGATCTC
CCTTTGGGCCGCCTCCCCGCGTCGACTTTAAGACCAATGACTTACAAGGCAGCTGTAGATCTTAGCCACT
TTTTAAAAGAAAAGGGGGGACTGGAAGGGCTAATTCACTCCCAACGAAGACAAGATCTGCTTTTTGCTTG
TACTGGGTCTCTCTGGTTAGACCAGATCTGAGCCTGGGAGCTCTCTGGCTAACTAGGGAACCCACTGCTT
AAGCCTCAATAAAGCTTGCCTTGAGTGCTTCAAGTAGTGTGTGCCCGTCTGTTGTGTGACTCTGGTAACT
AGAGATCCCTCAGACCCTTTTAGTCAGTGTGGAAAATCTCTAGCAGGGCCCGTTTAAACCCGCTGATCAG
CCTCGACTGTGCCTTCTAGTTGCCAGCCATCTGTTGTTTGCCCCTCCCCCGTGCCTTCCTTGACCCTGGA
AGGTGCCACTCCCACTGTCCTTTCCTAATAAAATGAGGAAATTGCATCGCATTGTCTGAGTAGGTGTCAT
TCTATTCTGGGGGGTGGGGTGGGGCAGGACAGCAAGGGGGAGGATTGGGAAGACAATAGCAGGCATGCTG
GGGATGCGGTGGGCTCTATGGCTTCTGAGGCGGAAAGAACCAGCTGGGGCTCTAGGGGGTATCCCC
[115 nt withheld, positions 8607-8721]
GGCCACGTTC
[91 nt withheld, positions 8732-8822]
A
[49 nt withheld, positions 8824-8872]
CCTTTGACGTTGGAGTCCACGTTCTTT
[37 nt withheld, positions 8900-8936]
ACCCTATCTCGGTCTATTCTTTTGATTTATAAGGGATTTTGCCGATTTCGGCCTATTGGTTAAAAAATGA
GCTGATTTAACAAAAATTTAACGCGAATTAATTCTGTGGAATGTGTGTCAGTTAGGGTGTGGAAAGTCCC
CAGGCTCCCCAGCAGGCAGAAGTATGCAAAGCATGCATCTCAATTAGTCAGCAACCAGGTGTGGAAAGTC
CCCAGGCTCCCCAGCAGGCAGAAGTATGCAAAGCATGCATCTCAATTAGTCAGCAACCATAGTCCCGCCC
CTAACTCCGCCCATCCCGCCCCTAACTCCGCCCAGTTCCGCCCATTCTCCGCCCCATGGCTGACTAATTT
TTTTTATTTATGCAGAGGCCGAGGCCGCCTCTGCCTCTGAGCTATTCCAGAAGTAGTGAGGAGGCTTTTT
TGGAGGCCTAGGCTTTTGCAAAAAGCTCCCGGGAGCTTGTATATCCATTTTCGGATCTGATCAGCACGTG
TTGACAATTAATCATCGGCATAGTATATCGGCATAGTATAATACGACAAGGTGAGGAACTAAACCATGGC
CAAGTTGACCAGTGCCGTTCCGGTGCTCACCGCGCGCGACGTCGCCGGAGCGGTCGAGTTCTGGACCGAC
CGGCTCGGGTTCTCCCGGGACTTCGTGGAGGACGACTTCGCCGGTGTGGTCCGGGACGACGTGACCCTGT
TCATCAGCGCGGTCCAGGACCAGGTGGTGCCGGACAACACCCTGGCCTGGGTGTGGGTGCGCGGCCTGGA
CGAGCTGTACGCCGAGTGGTCGGAGGTCGTGTCCACGAACTTCCGGGACGCCTCCGGGCCGGCCATGACC
GAGATCGGCGAGCAGCCGTGGGGGCGGGAGTTCGCCCTGCGCGACCCGGCCGGCAACTGCGTGCACTTCG
TGGCCGAGGAGCAGGACTGACACGTGCTACGAGATTTCGATTCCACCGCCGCCTTCTATGAAAGGTTGGG
CTTCGGAATCGTTTTCCGGGACGCCGGCTGGATGATCCTCCAGCGCGGGGATCTCATGCTGGAGTTCTTC
GCCCACCCCAACTTGTTTATTGCAGCTTATAATGGTTACAAATAAAGCAATAGCATCACAAATTTCACAA
ATAAAGCATTTTTTTCACTGCATTCTAGTTGTGGTTTGTCCAAACTCATCAATGTATCTTATCATGTCTG
TATACCGTCGACCTCTAGCTAGAGCTTGGCGTAATCATGGTCATAGCTGTTTCCTGTGTGAAATTGTTAT
CCGCTCACAATTCCACACAACATACGAGCCGGAAGCATAAAGTGTAAAGCCTGGGGTGCCTAATGAGTGA
GCTAACTCACATTAATTGCGTTGCGCTCACTGCCCGCTTTCCAGTCGGGAAACCTGTCGTGCCAGCTGCA
TTAATGAATCGGCCAACGCGCGGGGAGAGGCGGTTTGCGTATTGGGCGCTCTTCCGCTTCCTCGCTCACT
GACTCGCTGCGCTCGGTCGTTCGGCTGCGGCGAGCGGTATCAGCTCACTCAAAGGCGGTAATACGGTTAT
CCACAGAATCAGGGGATAACGCAGGAAAGAACATGTGAGCAAAAGGCCAGCAAAAGGCCAGGAACCGTAA
AAAGGCCGCGTTGCTGGCGTTTTTCCATAGGCTCCGCCCCCCTGACGAGCATCACAAAAATCGACGCTCA
AGTCAGAGGTGGCGAAACCCGACAGGACTATAAAGATACCAGGCGTTTCCCCCTGGAAGCTCCCTCGTGC
GCTCTCCTGTTCCGACCCTGCCGCTTACCGGATACCTGTCCGCCTTTCTCCCTTCGGGAAGCGTGGCGCT
TTCTCATAGCTCACGCTGTAGGTATCTCAGTTCGGTGTAGGTCGTTCGCTCCAAGCTGGGCTGTGTGCAT
GAACCCCCCGTTCAGCCCGACCGCTGCGCCTTATCCGGTAACTATCGTCTTGAGTCCAACCCGGTAAGAC
ACGACTTATCGCCACTGGCAGCAGCCACTGGTAACAGGATTAGCAGAGCGAGGTATGTAGGCGGTGCTAC
AGAGTTCTTGAAGTGGTGGCCTAACTACGGCTACACTAGAAGAACAGTATTTGGTATCTGCGCTCTGCTG
AAGCCAGTTACCTTCGGAAAAAGAGTTGGTAGCTCTTGATCCGGCAAACAAACCACCGCTGGTAGCGGTG
GTTTTTTTGTTTGCAAGCAGCAGATTACGCGCAGAAAAAAAGGATCTCAAGAAGATCCTTTGATCTTTTC
TACGGGGTCTGACGCTCAGTGGAACGAAAACTCACGTTAAGGGATTTTGGTCATGAGATTATCAAAAAGG
ATCTTCACCTAGATCCTTTTAAATTAAAAATGAAGTTTTAAATCAATCTAAAGTATATATGAGTAAACTT
GGTCTGACAGTTACCAATGCTTAATCAGTGAGGCACCTATCTCAGCGATCTGTCTATTTCGTTCATCCAT
AGTTGCCTGACTCCCCGTCGTGTAGATAACTACGATACGGGAGGGCTTACCATCTGGCCCCAGTGCTGCA
ATGATACCGCGAGACCCACGCTCACCGGCTCCAGATTTATCAGCAATAAACCAGCCAGCCGGAAGGGCCG
AGCGCAGAAGTGGTCCTGCAACTTTATCCGCCTCCATCCAGTCTATTAATTGTTGCCGGGAAGCTAGAGT
AAGTAGTTCGCCAGTTAATAGTTTGCGCAACGTTGTTGCCATTGCTACAGGCATCGTGGTGTCACGCTCG
TCGTTTGGTATGGCTTCATTCAGCTCCGGTTCCCAACGATCAAGGCGAGTTACATGATCCCCCATGTTGT
GCAAAAAAGCGGTTAGCTCCTTCGGTCCTCCGATCGTTGTCAGAAGTAAGTTGGCCGCAGTGTTATCACT
CATGGTTATGGCAGCACTGCATAATTCTCTTACTGTCATGCCATCCGTAAGATGCTTTTCTGTGACTGGT
GAGTACTCAACCAAGTCATTCTGAGAATAGTGTATGCGGCGACCGAGTTGCTCTTGCCCGGCGTCAATAC
GGGATAATACCGCGCCACATAGCAGAACTTTAAAAGTGCTCATCATTGGAAAACGTTCTTCGGGGCGAAA
ACTCTCAAGGATCTTACCGCTGTTGAGATCCAGTTCGATGTAACCCACTCGTGCACCCAACTGATCTTCA
GCATCTTTTACTTTCACCAGCGTTTCTGGGTGAGCAAAAACAGGAAGGCAAAATGCCGCAAAAAAGGGAA
TAAGGGCGACACGGAAATGTTGAATACTCATACTCTTCCTTTTTCAATATTATTGAAGCATTTATCAGGG
TTATTGTCTCATGAGCGGATACATATTTGAATGTATTTAGAAAAATAAACAAATAGGGGTTCCGCGCACA
TTTCCCCGAAAAGTGCCACCTGACGTCGACGGATCGGGAGATCTCCCGATCCCCTATGGTGCACTCTCAG
TACAATCTGCTCTGATGCCGCATAGTTAAGCCAGTATCTGCTCCCTGCTTGTGTGTTGGAGGTCGCTGAG
TAGTGCGCGAGCAAAATTTAAGCTACAACAAGGCAAGGCTTGACCGACAATTGCATGAAGAATCTGCTTA
GGGTTAGGCGTTTTGCGCTGCTTCGCGATGTACGGGCCAGATATACGCGTTGACATTGATTATTGACTAG
TTATTAATAGTAATCAATTACGGGGTCATTAGTTCATAGCCCATATATGGAGTTCCGCGTTACATAACTT
ACGGTAAATGGCCCGCCTGGCTGACCGCCCAACGACCCCCGCCCATTGACGTCAATAATGACGTATGTTC
CCATAGTAACGCCAATAGGGACTTTCCATTGACGTCAATGGGTGGAGTATTTACGGTAAACTGCCCACTT
GGCAGTACATCAAGTGTATCATATGCCAAGTACGCCCCCTATTGACGTCAATGACGGTAAATGGCCCGCC
TGGCATTATGCCCAGTACATGACCTTATGGGACTTTCCTACTTGGCAGTACATCTACGTATTAGTCATCG
CTATTACCATGGTGATGCGGTTTTGGCAGTACATCAATGGGCGTGGATAGCGGTTTGACTCACGGGGATT
TCCAAGTCTCCACCCCATTGACGTCAATGGGAGTTTGTTTTGGCACCAAAATCAACGGGACTTTCCAAAA
TGTCGTAACAACTCCGCCCCATTGACGCAAATGGGCGGTAGGCGTGTACGGTGGGAGGTCTATATA
